Addgene plasmid #248669: pCDNA5-FRT/TO-3XFLAG-miniTurbo-NLS-VHL
Purpose: To generate inducible Flp-In cells expressing Nterm tagged miniTurbo full length VHL for ProtacID.
Depositing lab: Cheryl Arrowsmith. Depositing organization: University Health Network. Publication: Characterization of PROTAC specificity and endogenous protein interactomes using ProtacID. Shrestha S, Maitland MER, Jing L, Duan S, Nie DY, St-Germain J, Kanaris M, Barsyte-Lovejoy D, Arrowsmith CH, Raught B. Nat Commun. 2025 Aug 29;16(1):8089. doi: 10.1038/s41467-025-63357-7. PubMed 40883309.
Backbone
  Vector backbone: pcDNA5/FRT
  Backbone size w/o insert (bp): 5100
  Vector type: Mammalian Expression
  Selectable markers: Hygromycin
Growth in bacteria
  Bacterial resistance: Ampicillin, 100 μg/mL
  Growth temperature: 37°C
  Growth strain: DH5alpha
  Copy number: High Copy
Gene/Insert
  Gene/Insert name: VHL
  Species: H. sapiens (human)
  Insert size (bp): 639
  Entrez Gene: VHL (a.k.a. HRCA1, RCA1, VHL1, pVHL)
  Tag / fusion protein: FLAG-miniTurbo-NLS (N terminal on insert)
  Cloning method: Other
Terms and licenses: Academic/Nonprofit Terms; Industry Terms: Not Available to Industry
Depositor comments: In-fusion cloning
How to cite: pCDNA5-FRT/TO-3XFLAG-miniTurbo-NLS-VHL was a gift from Cheryl Arrowsmith (Addgene plasmid # 248669 ; http://n2t.net/addgene:248669 ; RRID:Addgene_248669)
