[The description below was written by a language model from this plasmid's Addgene catalogue record and pLannotate feature annotations shown in this document.]
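Description:
pCDNA5-FRT/TO-3XFLAG-miniTurbo-NLS-VHL is a mammalian expression plasmid built on the pcDNA5/FRT backbone (the name indicates the tetracycline-operator "TO" version) and designed for making inducible, isogenic stable cell lines by Flp-In recombination. In bacteria it is maintained through a high-copy ColE1/pUC-type origin and selected with ampicillin via the bla gene. A fragment of the f1 origin and remnants of lac regulatory sequence are also annotated in the backbone.

The expression cassette uses the CMV immediate-early enhancer and promoter followed by short elements that the annotation software labels as fragments of tet-responsive promoters. These correspond to tet operator sites, so transcription would be held off in cells expressing the Tet repressor and switched on with tetracycline or doxycycline. Downstream lies a single fusion reading frame: a FLAG epitope (3XFLAG by name, only partly detected in the feature table), the engineered promiscuous biotin ligase miniTurbo, a nuclear localisation signal (stated in the record but not annotated as a feature), and the 639 bp full-length human VHL coding sequence, terminated by the bGH polyadenylation signal. VHL is the substrate-recognition subunit of an E3 ubiquitin ligase complex.

An FRT site sits directly upstream of a hygromycin resistance gene with an SV40 poly(A) signal and no annotated promoter of its own. In the Flp-In design, FLP-mediated integration at a genomic FRT site supplies the promoter and start codon needed to confer hygromycin resistance, so selection favours correct single-copy integrants. The stated purpose is generating inducible cells expressing N-terminally miniTurbo-tagged VHL for ProtacID, a proximity-biotinylation approach to characterising PROTAC specificity and protein interactomes.
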