Features (pLannotate 1.2.2; 23 found; start..end, strand, type, name):
     28..80      -  misc_feature   bom (fragment): basis of mobility region from pBR322
    235..614     +  enhancer       CMV enhancer: human cytomegalovirus immediate early enhancer
    615..818     +  promoter       CMV promoter: human cytomegalovirus (CMV) immediate early promoter
    820..839     +  promoter       PLtetO-1 promoter (fragment): modified phage lambda PL promoter with tet operator sites (Lutz and Bujard, 1997)
    841..860     +  promoter       PLtetO-1 promoter (fragment): modified phage lambda PL promoter with tet operator sites (Lutz and Bujard, 1997)
    868..901     +  promoter       TRE3GV promoter (fragment): 3rd-generation Tet-responsive promoter that can be activated by binding of Tet-On® 3G, optimized for retroviral and lentiviral vectors
   1045..1065    +  CDS            FLAG (fragment): FLAG® epitope tag, followed by an enterokinase cleavage site
   1108..1878    +  CDS            miniTurbo: N-terminally truncated mutant of the E. coli biotin ligase BioID engineered for improved catalytic efficiency (Branon et al., 2018)
   1936..2574    +  CDS            VHL (sequence partly withheld): VHL_HUMAN - Experimental evidence at protein level: Swiss-Prot protein existence level 1. Involved in the ubiquitination and subsequent proteasomal degradation via the von Hippel-Lindau ubiquitination complex. Seems to act as a target recruitment subunit in the E3 ubiquitin ligase complex and recruits hydroxylated hypoxia-inducible factor (HIF) under normoxic conditions. Involved in transcriptional repression through interaction with HIF1A, HIF1AN and histone deacetylases. Ubiquitinates, in an oxygen-responsive manner, ADRB2. From Homo sapiens (Human).
   2639..2863    +  polyA_signal   bGH poly(A) signal: bovine growth hormone polyadenylation signal
   2867..2888    +  promoter       SV40 promoter (fragment): SV40 enhancer and early promoter
   2909..3142    +  rep_origin     f1 ori (fragment) (sequence partly withheld): f1 bacteriophage origin of replication; arrow indicates direction of (+) strand synthesis
   3147..3194    +  protein_bind   FRT: FLP-mediated recombination occurs in the 8-bp core sequence TCTAGAAA (Turan and Bode, 2011). FLP recombinase from the Saccharomyces cerevisiae 2μ plasmid
   3202..4224    +  CDS            HygR: aminoglycoside phosphotransferase from E. coli; aph(4)-Ia; confers resistance to hygromycin
   4234..4359    +  CDS            ble (fragment): BLE_KLEPN - Experimental evidence at protein level: Swiss-Prot protein existence level 1. Binding protein with a strong affinity to the bleomycin family of antibiotics. Binds to CL990; an antimitotic-antibiotic compound. From Klebsiella pneumoniae.
   4354..4475    +  polyA_signal   SV40 poly(A) signal: SV40 polyadenylation signal
   4548..4564    -  protein_bind   lac operator: The lac repressor binds to the lac operator to inhibit transcription in E. coli. This inhibition can be relieved by adding lactose or isopropyl-β-D-thiogalactopyranoside (IPTG). lac repressor encoded by lacI
   4572..4602    -  promoter       lac promoter: promoter for the E. coli lac operon
   4617..4638    -  protein_bind   CAP binding site: CAP binding activates transcription in the presence of cAMP. E. coli catabolite activator protein
   4651..4743    -  CDS            lacI (fragment): lac repressor; lacI; The lac repressor binds to the lac operator to inhibit transcription in E. coli. This inhibition can be relieved by adding lactose or isopropyl-β-D-thiogalactopyranoside (IPTG).
   4926..5514    -  rep_origin     ori: high-copy-number ColE1/pMB1/pBR322/pUC origin of replication
   5685..6545    -  CDS            AmpR: β-lactamase; bla; confers resistance to ampicillin, carbenicillin, and related antibiotics
   6546..6650    -  promoter       AmpR promoter: bla
>Addgene plasmid #248669 | pCDNA5-FRT/TO-3XFLAG-miniTurbo-NLS-VHL | addgene full sequence | sequence record 498265 | Addgene NGS Result
GACGGATCGGGAGATCTCCCGATCCCCTATGGTGCACTCTCAGTACAATCTGCTCTGATGCCGCATAGTT
AAGCCAGTATCTGCTCCCTGCTTGTGTGTTGGAGGTCGCTGAGTAGTGCGCGAGCAAAATTTAAGCTACA
ACAAGGCAAGGCTTGACCGACAATTGCATGAAGAATCTGCTTAGGGTTAGGCGTTTTGCGCTGCTTCGCG
ATGTACGGGCCAGATATACGCGTTGACATTGATTATTGACTAGTTATTAATAGTAATCAATTACGGGGTC
ATTAGTTCATAGCCCATATATGGAGTTCCGCGTTACATAACTTACGGTAAATGGCCCGCCTGGCTGACCG
CCCAACGACCCCCGCCCATTGACGTCAATAATGACGTATGTTCCCATAGTAACGCCAATAGGGACTTTCC
ATTGACGTCAATGGGTGGAGTATTTACGGTAAACTGCCCACTTGGCAGTACATCAAGTGTATCATATGCC
AAGTACGCCCCCTATTGACGTCAATGACGGTAAATGGCCCGCCTGGCATTATGCCCAGTACATGACCTTA
TGGGACTTTCCTACTTGGCAGTACATCTACGTATTAGTCATCGCTATTACCATGGTGATGCGGTTTTGGC
AGTACATCAATGGGCGTGGATAGCGGTTTGACTCACGGGGATTTCCAAGTCTCCACCCCATTGACGTCAA
TGGGAGTTTGTTTTGGCACCAAAATCAACGGGACTTTCCAAAATGTCGTAACAACTCCGCCCCATTGACG
CAAATGGGCGGTAGGCGTGTACGGTGGGAGGTCTATATAAGCAGAGCTCTCCCTATCAGTGATAGAGATC
TCCCTATCAGTGATAGAGATCGTCGACGAGCTCGTTTAGTGAACCGTCAGATCGCCTGGAGACGCCATCC
ACGCTGTTTTGACCTCCATAGAAGACACCGGGACCGATCCAGCCTCCGGACTCTAGCGTTTAAACTTAAG
CTTGGTACCCGCCACCATGGACTACAAGGACCACGACGGTGACTACAAGGACCACGACATCGACTACAAG
GACGACGACGACAAGGGGGGAGGGGGAGGATCTGGGGGAGGGGGAGGATCTATGGCGATCCCGCTGCTGA
ACGCTAAACAGATTCTGGGACAGCTGGACGGCGGGAGCGTGGCAGTCCTGCCTGTGGTCGACTCCACCAA
TCAGTACCTGCTGGATCGAATCGGCGAGCTGAAGAGTGGGGATGCTTGCATTGCAGAATATCAGCAGGCA
GGGAGAGGAAGCAGAGGGAGGAAATGGTTCTCTCCTTTTGGAGCTAACCTGTACCTGAGTATGTTTTGGC
GCCTGAAGCGGGGACCAGCAGCAATCGGCCTGGGCCCGGTCATCGGAATTGTCATGGCAGAAGCGCTGCG
AAAGCTGGGAGCAGACAAGGTGCGAGTCAAATGGCCCAATGACCTGTATCTGCAGGATAGAAAGCTGGCA
GGCATCCTGGTGGAGCTGGCCGGAATAACAGGCGATGCTGCACAGATCGTCATTGGCGCCGGGATTAACG
TGGCTATGAGGCGCGTGGAGGAAAGCGTGGTCAATCAGGGCTGGATCACACTGCAGGAAGCAGGGATTAA
CCTGGACAGGAATACTCTGGCCGCTATGCTGATCCGAGAGCTGCGGGCAGCCCTGGAACTGTTCGAGCAG
GAAGGCCTGGCTCCATATCTGTCACGGTGGGAGAAGCTGGATAACTTCATCAATAGACCCGTGAAGCTGA
TCATTGGGGACAAAGAGATTTTCGGGATTAGCCGGGGGATTGATAAACAGGGAGCCCTGCTGCTGGAACA
GGACGGAGTTATCAAACCCTGGATGGGCGGAGAAATCAGTCTGCGGTCTGCCGAAAAGATGCATATGCCC
AAGAAAAAACGCAAGGTGGAAGATCCTAAGAAAAAGCGGAAAGTGATGCCCCGGAGGGCGGAGAACTGGG
ACGAGGCCGAGGTAGGCGCGGAGGAGGCAGGCGTCGAAGAGTACGGCCCTGAAGAAGACGGCGGGGAGGA
GTCGGGCGCCGAGGAGTCCGGCCCGGAAGAGTCCGGCCCGGAGGAACTGGGCGCCGAGGAGGAGATGGAG
GCCGGGCGGCCGCGGCCC
[423 nt withheld, positions 2119-2541]
CAGGAGCGCATTGCGCATCAGCGTATGGGAGACCAGATATCTGCGGCCGCCTAACTCGAGTCTAGAGGGC
CCGTTTAAACCCGCTGATCAGCCTCGACTGTGCCTTCTAGTTGCCAGCCATCTGTTGTTTGCCCCTCCCC
CGTGCCTTCCTTGACCCTGGAAGGTGCCACTCCCACTGTCCTTTCCTAATAAAATGAGGAAATTGCATCG
CATTGTCTGAGTAGGTGTCATTCTATTCTGGGGGGTGGGGTGGGGCAGGACAGCAAGGGGGAGGATTGGG
AAGACAATAGCAGGCATGCTGGGGATGCGGTGGGCTCTATGGCTTCTGAGGCGGAAAGAACCAGCTGGGG
CTCTAGGGGGTATCCCC
[124 nt withheld, positions 2909-3032]
C
[91 nt withheld, positions 3034-3124]
AGGGTGATGGTTCACGTACCTAGAAGTTCCTATTCCGAAGTTCCTATTCTCTAGAAAGTATAGGAACTTC
CTTGGCCAAAAAGCCTGAACTCACCGCGACGTCTGTCGAGAAGTTTCTGATCGAAAAGTTCGACAGCGTC
TCCGACCTGATGCAGCTCTCGGAGGGCGAAGAATCTCGTGCTTTCAGCTTCGATGTAGGAGGGCGTGGAT
ATGTCCTGCGGGTAAATAGCTGCGCCGATGGTTTCTACAAAGATCGTTATGTTTATCGGCACTTTGCATC
GGCCGCGCTCCCGATTCCGGAAGTGCTTGACATTGGGGAATTCAGCGAGAGCCTGACCTATTGCATCTCC
CGCCGTGCACAGGGTGTCACGTTGCAAGACCTGCCTGAAACCGAACTGCCCGCTGTTCTGCAGCCGGTCG
CGGAGGCCATGGATGCGATCGCTGCGGCCGATCTTAGCCAGACGAGCGGGTTCGGCCCATTCGGACCGCA
AGGAATCGGTCAATACACTACATGGCGTGATTTCATATGCGCGATTGCTGATCCCCATGTGTATCACTGG
CAAACTGTGATGGACGACACCGTCAGTGCGTCCGTCGCGCAGGCTCTCGATGAGCTGATGCTTTGGGCCG
AGGACTGCCCCGAAGTCCGGCACCTCGTGCACGCGGATTTCGGCTCCAACAATGTCCTGACGGACAATGG
CCGCATAACAGCGGTCATTGACTGGAGCGAGGCGATGTTCGGGGATTCCCAATACGAGGTCGCCAACATC
TTCTTCTGGAGGCCGTGGTTGGCTTGTATGGAGCAGCAGACGCGCTACTTCGAGCGGAGGCATCCGGAGC
TTGCAGGATCGCCGCGGCTCCGGGCGTATATGCTCCGCATTGGTCTTGACCAACTCTATCAGAGCTTGGT
TGACGGCAATTTCGATGATGCAGCTTGGGCGCAGGGTCGATGCGACGCAATCGTCCGATCCGGAGCCGGG
ACTGTCGGGCGTACACAAATCGCCCGCAGAAGCGCGGCCGTCTGGACCGATGGCTGTGTAGAAGTACTCG
CCGATAGTGGAAACCGACGCCCCAGCACTCGTCCGAGGGCAAAGGAATAGCACGTACTACGAGATTTCGA
TTCCACCGCCGCCTTCTATGAAAGGTTGGGCTTCGGAATCGTTTTCCGGGACGCCGGCTGGATGATCCTC
CAGCGCGGGGATCTCATGCTGGAGTTCTTCGCCCACCCCAACTTGTTTATTGCAGCTTATAATGGTTACA
AATAAAGCAATAGCATCACAAATTTCACAAATAAAGCATTTTTTTCACTGCATTCTAGTTGTGGTTTGTC
CAAACTCATCAATGTATCTTATCATGTCTGTATACCGTCGACCTCTAGCTAGAGCTTGGCGTAATCATGG
TCATAGCTGTTTCCTGTGTGAAATTGTTATCCGCTCACAATTCCACACAACATACGAGCCGGAAGCATAA
AGTGTAAAGCCTGGGGTGCCTAATGAGTGAGCTAACTCACATTAATTGCGTTGCGCTCACTGCCCGCTTT
CCAGTCGGGAAACCTGTCGTGCCAGCTGCATTAATGAATCGGCCAACGCGCGGGGAGAGGCGGTTTGCGT
ATTGGGCGCTCTTCCGCTTCCTCGCTCACTGACTCGCTGCGCTCGGTCGTTCGGCTGCGGCGAGCGGTAT
CAGCTCACTCAAAGGCGGTAATACGGTTATCCACAGAATCAGGGGATAACGCAGGAAAGAACATGTGAGC
AAAAGGCCAGCAAAAGGCCAGGAACCGTAAAAAGGCCGCGTTGCTGGCGTTTTTCCATAGGCTCCGCCCC
CCTGACGAGCATCACAAAAATCGACGCTCAAGTCAGAGGTGGCGAAACCCGACAGGACTATAAAGATACC
AGGCGTTTCCCCCTGGAAGCTCCCTCGTGCGCTCTCCTGTTCCGACCCTGCCGCTTACCGGATACCTGTC
CGCCTTTCTCCCTTCGGGAAGCGTGGCGCTTTCTCATAGCTCACGCTGTAGGTATCTCAGTTCGGTGTAG
GTCGTTCGCTCCAAGCTGGGCTGTGTGCACGAACCCCCCGTTCAGCCCGACCGCTGCGCCTTATCCGGTA
ACTATCGTCTTGAGTCCAACCCGGTAAGACACGACTTATCGCCACTGGCAGCAGCCACTGGTAACAGGAT
TAGCAGAGCGAGGTATGTAGGCGGTGCTACAGAGTTCTTGAAGTGGTGGCCTAACTACGGCTACACTAGA
AGAACAGTATTTGGTATCTGCGCTCTGCTGAAGCCAGTTACCTTCGGAAAAAGAGTTGGTAGCTCTTGAT
CCGGCAAACAAACCACCGCTGGTAGCGGTGGTTTTTTTGTTTGCAAGCAGCAGATTACGCGCAGAAAAAA
AGGATCTCAAGAAGATCCTTTGATCTTTTCTACGGGGTCTGACGCTCAGTGGAACGAAAACTCACGTTAA
GGGATTTTGGTCATGAGATTATCAAAAAGGATCTTCACCTAGATCCTTTTAAATTAAAAATGAAGTTTTA
AATCAATCTAAAGTATATATGAGTAAACTTGGTCTGACAGTTACCAATGCTTAATCAGTGAGGCACCTAT
CTCAGCGATCTGTCTATTTCGTTCATCCATAGTTGCCTGACTCCCCGTCGTGTAGATAACTACGATACGG
GAGGGCTTACCATCTGGCCCCAGTGCTGCAATGATACCGCGAGACCCACGCTCACCGGCTCCAGATTTAT
CAGCAATAAACCAGCCAGCCGGAAGGGCCGAGCGCAGAAGTGGTCCTGCAACTTTATCCGCCTCCATCCA
GTCTATTAATTGTTGCCGGGAAGCTAGAGTAAGTAGTTCGCCAGTTAATAGTTTGCGCAACGTTGTTGCC
ATTGCTACAGGCATCGTGGTGTCACGCTCGTCGTTTGGTATGGCTTCATTCAGCTCCGGTTCCCAACGAT
CAAGGCGAGTTACATGATCCCCCATGTTGTGCAAAAAAGCGGTTAGCTCCTTCGGTCCTCCGATCGTTGT
CAGAAGTAAGTTGGCCGCAGTGTTATCACTCATGGTTATGGCAGCACTGCATAATTCTCTTACTGTCATG
CCATCCGTAAGATGCTTTTCTGTGACTGGTGAGTACTCAACCAAGTCATTCTGAGAATAGTGTATGCGGC
GACCGAGTTGCTCTTGCCCGGCGTCAATACGGGATAATACCGCGCCACATAGCAGAACTTTAAAAGTGCT
CATCATTGGAAAACGTTCTTCGGGGCGAAAACTCTCAAGGATCTTACCGCTGTTGAGATCCAGTTCGATG
TAACCCACTCGTGCACCCAACTGATCTTCAGCATCTTTTACTTTCACCAGCGTTTCTGGGTGAGCAAAAA
CAGGAAGGCAAAATGCCGCAAAAAAGGGAATAAGGGCGACACGGAAATGTTGAATACTCATACTCTTCCT
TTTTCAATATTATTGAAGCATTTATCAGGGTTATTGTCTCATGAGCGGATACATATTTGAATGTATTTAG
AAAAATAAACAAATAGGGGTTCCGCGCACATTTCCCCGAAAAGTGCCACCTGACGTC
